Addgene plasmid #51903: paavCAG-JxON-pre-mGRASP-mCerulean
Purpose: JxOn-pre
Depositing lab: Jinhyun Kim. Depositing organization: Korea Institute of Science and Technology. Publication: Structured Synaptic Connectivity between Hippocampal Regions. Druckmann S, Feng L, Lee B, Yook C, Zhao T, Magee JC, Kim J. Neuron. 2014 Feb 5;81(3):629-40. doi: 10.1016/j.neuron.2013.11.026. Epub 2014 Jan 9. PubMed 24412418.
Backbone
  Vector backbone: paavCAG-Jx
  Backbone size w/o insert (bp): 5000
  Vector type: AAV, Cre/Lox
Growth in bacteria
  Bacterial resistance: Ampicillin, 100 μg/mL
  Growth temperature: 37°C
  Growth strain: Stbl2
  Copy number: High Copy
Gene/Insert
  Gene/Insert name: presynaptic mGRASP (alt name: pre-mGRASP)
  Species: M. musculus (mouse)
  Insert size (bp): 1722
  GenBank ID: JN898961
  Promoter: CAG
  Cloning method: Restriction Enzyme; 5′ cloning site HindIII (not destroyed); 3′ cloning site BamHI (destroyed during cloning)
  Sequencing primers: 5′ gcggctctagagcctctgcta; 3′ ttaaagcagcgtatccacat
Terms and licenses: Academic/Nonprofit Terms; Industry Terms: Not Available to Industry
Depositor comments: Please note that there may be a few sequence discrepancies between Addgene's NGS results for this plasmid and the reference map provided by the depositing lab. These changes are in the backbone region outside of the viral cassette and should not affect function.
How to cite: paavCAG-JxON-pre-mGRASP-mCerulean was a gift from Jinhyun Kim (Addgene plasmid # 51903 ; http://n2t.net/addgene:51903 ; RRID:Addgene_51903)
