[The description below was written by a language model from this plasmid's Addgene catalogue record and the feature table of its GenBank file.]
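Description:
paavCAG-JxON-pre-mGRASP-mCerulean is an AAV transfer plasmid for Cre-dependent ("JxON") expression of the presynaptic component of mGRASP, the mammalian GFP-reconstitution-across-synaptic-partners system. It is built on the paavCAG-Jx backbone, replicates in bacteria from a high-copy ColE1/pUC-type origin, is selected with ampicillin through the bla gene, and also carries an f1 origin. The full-length map is 6,367 bp. Only one AAV2 ITR is annotated on it, lying just upstream of the promoter across the circular junction. A second ITR would be expected for packaging but is not marked. The depositor notes that minor sequence discrepancies exist in the backbone outside the viral cassette and should not affect function.

Expression is driven by the CAG promoter; the map annotates the chicken beta-actin promoter, with primer sites in the chimeric and rabbit beta-globin intron. Downstream, the roughly 1.7 kb pre-mGRASP insert (listed as mouse) sits between lox66 and lox71 sites in opposing orientation. The only annotated part of the insert, the GFP11 strand of split superfolder GFP, lies on the complementary strand, indicating that the coding sequence is inverted relative to the promoter. Cre flips the cassette into the sense orientation. Because recombination between these left- and right-element mutant sites generates one doubly mutated, poorly recognised site, the inversion is effectively locked on. A WPRE and an SV40 polyadenylation signal follow to enhance transcript stability and processing. The mCerulean named in the title is not separately annotated. The annotated Factor Xa site falls within the WPRE and is probably a spurious match.

In Cre-expressing neurons, the presynaptic GFP11-bearing protein can complement a postsynaptic GFP1-10 partner to label synaptic contacts, supporting connectivity mapping such as the hippocampal circuit analysis in the associated publication. Two shorter partial records cover only the lox71/GFP11 end and the SV40 poly(A) region.
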