LOCUS       Exported 6367 bp ds-DNA circular SYN 12-MAY-2021
DEFINITION  JxOn-pre.
ACCESSION   .
VERSION     .
KEYWORDS    paavCAG-JxON-pre-mGRASP-mCerulean
SOURCE      synthetic DNA construct
  ORGANISM  synthetic DNA construct
REFERENCE   1 (bases 1 to 6367)
  AUTHORS   Druckmann S, Feng L, Lee B, Yook C, Zhao T, Magee JC, Kim J
  TITLE     Structured Synaptic Connectivity between Hippocampal Regions.
  JOURNAL   Neuron. 2014 Feb 5;81(3):629-40. doi: 10.1016/j.neuron.2013.11.026.
            Epub 2014 Jan 9.
  PUBMED    24412418
REFERENCE   2 (bases 1 to 6367)
  AUTHORS   .
  TITLE     Direct Submission
  JOURNAL   Exported May 12, 2021 from SnapGene Server 1.1.58
            http://www.snapgene.com
FEATURES             Location/Qualifiers
     source          1..6367
                     /organism="synthetic DNA construct"
                     /mol_type="other DNA"
     promoter        1..278
                     /label=chicken beta-actin promoter
     primer_bind     557..579
                     /label=pCAGGS-5
                     /note="Chimeric intron in CAG promoter, forward primer"
     primer_bind     641..660
                     /label=pCAG-F
                     /note="Rabbit beta-globin intron, for pCAG plasmids,
                     forward primer"
     protein_bind    692..725
                     /label=lox66
                     /bound_moiety="Cre recombinase"
                     /note="Right element (RE) mutant of loxP (Araki et al.,
                     2010). Cre-mediated recombination occurs in the 8-bp core
                     sequence (GCATACAT)."
     CDS             complement(2325..2372)
                     /codon_start=1
                     /product="11th beta-strand of superfolder GFP"
                     /label=GFP11
                     /note="associates with GFP(1-10), consisting of the first
                     10 beta-strands, to reconstitute fluorescent GFP (Cabantous
                     et al., 2005; Kamiyama et al., 2016)"
                     /translation="RDHMVLHEYVNAAGIT"
     protein_bind    complement(2472..2505)
                     /label=lox71
                     /bound_moiety="Cre recombinase"
                     /note="Left element (LE) mutant of loxP (Araki et al.,
                     2010). Cre-mediated recombination occurs in the 8-bp core
                     sequence (GCATACAT)."
     misc_feature    2518..3106
                     /label=WPRE
                     /note="woodchuck hepatitis virus posttranscriptional
                     regulatory element"
     primer_bind     complement(2571..2591)
                     /label=WPRE-R
                     /note="WPRE, reverse primer"
     CDS             complement(2989..3000)
                     /codon_start=1
                     /product="Factor Xa recognition and cleavage site"
                     /label=Factor Xa site
                     /translation="IEGR"
     polyA_signal    3149..3270
                     /label=SV40 poly(A) signal
                     /note="SV40 polyadenylation signal"
     primer_bind     complement(3160..3179)
                     /label=EBV-rev
                     /note="SV40 polyA terminator, reverse primer"
     primer_bind     3214..3233
                     /label=SV40pA-R
                     /note="SV40 polyA, reverse primer"
     primer_bind     complement(3478..3495)
                     /label=L4440
                     /note="L4440 vector, forward primer"
     rep_origin      complement(3649..4237)
                     /direction=LEFT
                     /label=ori
                     /note="high-copy-number ColE1/pMB1/pBR322/pUC origin of
                     replication"
     primer_bind     complement(3729..3748)
                     /label=pBR322ori-F
                     /note="pBR322 origin, forward primer"
     CDS             complement(4408..5268)
                     /codon_start=1
                     /gene="bla"
                     /product="beta-lactamase"
                     /label=AmpR
                     /note="confers resistance to ampicillin, carbenicillin, and
                     related antibiotics"
                     /translation="MSIQHFRVALIPFFAAFCLPVFAHPETLVKVKDAEDQLGARVGYI
                     ELDLNSGKILESFRPEERFPMMSTFKVLLCGAVLSRIDAGQEQLGRRIHYSQNDLVEYS
                     PVTEKHLTDGMTVRELCSAAITMSDNTAANLLLTTIGGPKELTAFLHNMGDHVTRLDRW
                     EPELNEAIPNDERDTTMPVAMATTLRKLLTGELLTLASRQQLIDWMEADKVAGPLLRSA
                     LPAGWFIADKSGAGERGSRGIIAALGPDGKPSRIVVIYTTGSQATMDERNRQIAEIGAS
                     LIKHW"
     primer_bind     5031..5050
                     /label=Amp-R
                     /note="Ampicillin resistance gene, reverse primer"
     promoter        complement(5269..5373)
                     /gene="bla"
                     /label=AmpR promoter
     rep_origin      complement(5399..5854)
                     /direction=LEFT
                     /label=f1 ori
                     /note="f1 bacteriophage origin of replication; arrow
                     indicates direction of (+) strand synthesis"
     primer_bind     complement(5536..5557)
                     /label=F1ori-F
                     /note="F1 origin, forward primer"
     primer_bind     5748..5767
                     /label=F1ori-R
                     /note="F1 origin, reverse primer"
     repeat_region   5926..6055
                     /label=AAV2 ITR
ORIGIN
        1 tcgaggtgag ccccacgttc tgcttcactc tccccatctc ccccccctcc ccacccccaa
       61 ttttgtattt atttattttt taattatttt gtgcagcgat gggggcgggg gggggggggg
      121 ggcgcgcgcc aggcggggcg gggcggggcg aggggcgggg cggggcgagg cggagaggtg
      181 cggcggcagc caatcagagc ggcgcgctcc gaaagtttcc ttttatggcg aggcggcggc
      241 ggcggcggcc ctataaaaag cgaagcgcgc ggcgggcggg agtcgctgcg cgctgccttc
      301 gccccgtgcc ccgctccgcc gccgcctcgc gccgcccgcc ccggctctga ctgaccgcgt
      361 tactcccaca ggtgagcggg cgggacggcc cttctcctcc gggctgtaat tagcgcttgg
      421 tttaatgacg gcttgtttct tttctgtggc tgcgtgaaag ccttgagggg ctccgggagg
      481 gccctttgtg cggggggagc ggctcggggc tgtccgcggg gggacggctg ccttcggggg
      541 ggacggggca gggcggggtt cggcttctgg cgtgtgaccg gcggctctag agcctctgct
      601 aaccatgttc atgccttctt ctttttccta cagctcctgg gcaacgtgct ggttattgtg
      661 ctgtctcatc attttggcaa agaattggat cataacttcg tatagcatac attatacgaa
      721 cggtaaagct tgatgtcaaa ctctcacttg tacagctcat ccatacccag ggttatgccg
      781 gcagctgtga caaactccag cagtaccata tgatctctct tttcgttggg gtccttgctc
      841 agcttgctct gtgtactaag gtagtgattg tcgggcaaca gcacaggtcc atcaccgatg
      901 ggagtattct gttggtaatg gtcagccagc tgaacgcttc catcctctat gttgtgccgg
      961 attttgaaat tggcctttat gccatttttc tgcttgtcgg cggttatgta aacattatca
     1021 gatatggcgt tgtattccag cttgtggccg agaatgttcc catcttcttt gaagtcgatt
     1081 cccttgagtt caatcctgtt caccaaggtg tcaccttcga atttcacctc cgcccttgtc
     1141 ttgtagttac catcgtcctt gaaaaatatc gtcctttcct gaacataccc ctcgggcata
     1201 gcggacttga agaagtcgtg ctgcttcatg tggtcagggt accgggcgaa gcactgtaca
     1261 ccccatgtga gggtggtgac gagtgtgggc caaggcacgg ggagcttccc tgttgtacag
     1321 atgaacttca gcgtcagttt gccgtaggtg gcatcccctt ctccctcgcc gcttacggag
     1381 aacttgtgcc catttacatc tccgtcgagc tccaccagga taggcacgac ccctgtaaac
     1441 aactcttcgc ccttgctcac catagatctt acgtagtact ctttatcctt gtttttcttg
     1501 tttttgtttg ctgatttggc gctggagggc tgtttctctt taaccacggc gccattactc
     1561 tgagcgctgt tactgatata gttcctagat tcgtcaacgt ggtaagatcc ctcatccctg
     1621 ttgcgatact tgtagcgtac gcagaagaag atgcccaggc cgataaacag aagcaggccg
     1681 gcgactcccc cgagtacgat cagggccatc ggctgtactg gtgttgacca agtaggaagc
     1741 accttgatgt tgctctccag cagcacctgt ccagagtcgc taagaagaca ctgccacatc
     1801 cctgcctccg ggttaaggac ccacacagcc ttctctcttt tactgacttt agcctcctta
     1861 ttctccagct tcagagacag catcagttta ggtgaggtgg gaccccacac ttcgcaggtc
     1921 aggttcttct gcagctgtgt tgccctcatc accacgaggt tgacctcctg atgcaacttt
     1981 ccggtcttag cctccaaggc gagggtgagg ttcccggagc cagcatactg gggcagggct
     2041 tgggggagtg tcaagtgcaa aggcaacttc ttgcccatct gcagcttagg gtcctgtgtg
     2101 actctcttca cgctcacttc tttgtttttc agatcaaaag tgatccaact cttgctggag
     2161 gaggctcttt cggcctgcca ccacaactct cctgatcctg tgagcttctc gactgtgaag
     2221 gccaatggga aactgaactc cacctgttcc ccctccttct tataaacaat agagctagct
     2281 ttctgaaagt cgacgctacc accgccgcca gatccgccac cgcctgtgat gccagcagcg
     2341 ttcacatatt cgtgcagcac catgtggtcg cgggaagcgg tgacttctcc tgtcttccaa
     2401 tctgaagcgg gaagagcgaa ggggagaagt gcagcaagca acaaaagact agtagaaggt
     2461 ggcatggatc tataacttcg tataatgtat gctatacgaa cggtacagct tatcgataat
     2521 caacctctgg attacaaaat ttgtgaaaga ttgactggta ttcttaacta tgttgctcct
     2581 tttacgctat gtggatacgc tgctttaatg cctttgtatc atgctattgc ttcccgtatg
     2641 gctttcattt tctcctcctt gtataaatcc tggttgctgt ctctttatga ggagttgtgg
     2701 cccgttgtca ggcaacgtgg cgtggtgtgc actgtgtttg ctgacgcaac ccccactggt
     2761 tggggcattg ccaccacctg tcagctcctt tccgggactt tcgctttccc cctccctatt
     2821 gccacggcgg aactcatcgc cgcctgcctt gcccgctgct ggacaggggc tcggctgttg
     2881 ggcactgaca attccgtggt gttgtcgggg aaatcatcgt cctttccttg gctgctcgcc
     2941 tgtgttgcca cctggattct gcgcgggacg tccttctgct acgtcccttc ggccctcaat
     3001 ccagcggacc ttccttcccg cggcctgctg ccggctctgc ggcctcttcc gcgtcttcgc
     3061 cttcgccctc agacgagtcg gatctccctt tgggccgcct ccccgcatcg ataccgtcga
     3121 cccgggcggc cgcttcgagc agacatgata agatacattg atgagtttgg acaaaccaca
     3181 actagaatgc agtgaaaaaa atgctttatt tgtgaaattt gtgatgctat tgctttattt
     3241 gtaaccatta taagctgcaa taaacaagtt aacaacaaca attgcattca ttttatgttt
     3301 caggttcagg gggagatgtg ggaggttttt taaagcaagt aaaacctcta caaatgtggt
     3361 aaaatcgata aggatcttcc tagagcatgg ctacgtagat aagtagcatg gcgggttaat
     3421 cattaactac aaggaacccc tagtgatgga gttggccact ccctctctgc gcgctcgctc
     3481 gctcactgac tcgctgcgct cggtcgttcg gctgcggcga gcggtatcag ctcactcaaa
     3541 ggcggtaata cggttatcca cagaatcagg ggataacgca ggaaagaaca tgtgagcaaa
     3601 aggccagcaa aaggccagga accgtaaaaa ggccgcgttg ctggcgtttt tccataggct
     3661 ccgcccccct gacgagcatc acaaaaatcg acgctcaagt cagaggtggc gaaacccgac
     3721 aggactataa agataccagg cgtttccccc tggaagctcc ctcgtgcgct ctcctgttcc
     3781 gaccctgccg cttaccggat acctgtccgc ctttctccct tcgggaagcg tggcgctttc
     3841 tcatagctca cgctgtaggt atctcagttc ggtgtaggtc gttcgctcca agctgggctg
     3901 tgtgcacgaa ccccccgttc agcccgaccg ctgcgcctta tccggtaact atcgtcttga
     3961 gtccaacccg gtaagacacg acttatcgcc actggcagca gccactggta acaggattag
     4021 cagagcgagg tatgtaggcg gtgctacaga gttcttgaag tggtggccta actacggcta
     4081 cactagaaga acagtatttg gtatctgcgc tctgctgaag ccagttacct tcggaaaaag
     4141 agttggtagc tcttgatccg gcaaacaaac caccgctggt agcggtggtt tttttgtttg
     4201 caagcagcag attacgcgca gaaaaaaagg atctcaagaa gatcctttga tcttttctac
     4261 ggggtctgac gctcagtgga acgaaaactc acgttaaggg attttggtca tgagattatc
     4321 aaaaaggatc ttcacctaga tccttttaaa ttaaaaatga agttttaaat caatctaaag
     4381 tatatatgag taaacttggt ctgacagtta ccaatgctta atcagtgagg cacctatctc
     4441 agcgatctgt ctatttcgtt catccatagt tgcctgactc cccgtcgtgt agataactac
     4501 gatacgggag ggcttaccat ctggccccag tgctgcaatg ataccgcgag acccacgctc
     4561 accggctcca gatttatcag caataaacca gccagccgga agggccgagc gcagaagtgg
     4621 tcctgcaact ttatccgcct ccatccagtc tattaattgt tgccgggaag ctagagtaag
     4681 tagttcgcca gttaatagtt tgcgcaacgt tgttgccatt gctacaggca tcgtggtgtc
     4741 acgctcgtcg tttggtatgg cttcattcag ctccggttcc caacgatcaa ggcgagttac
     4801 atgatccccc atgttgtgca aaaaagcggt tagctccttc ggtcctccga tcgttgtcag
     4861 aagtaagttg gccgcagtgt tatcactcat ggttatggca gcactgcata attctcttac
     4921 tgtcatgcca tccgtaagat gcttttctgt gactggtgag tactcaacca agtcattctg
     4981 agaatagtgt atgcggcgac cgagttgctc ttgcccggcg tcaatacggg ataataccgc
     5041 gccacatagc agaactttaa aagtgctcat cattggaaaa cgttcttcgg ggcgaaaact
     5101 ctcaaggatc ttaccgctgt tgagatccag ttcgatgtaa cccactcgtg cacccaactg
     5161 atcttcagca tcttttactt tcaccagcgt ttctgggtga gcaaaaacag gaaggcaaaa
     5221 tgccgcaaaa aagggaataa gggcgacacg gaaatgttga atactcatac tcttcctttt
     5281 tcaatattat tgaagcattt atcagggtta ttgtctcatg agcggataca tatttgaatg
     5341 tatttagaaa aataaacaaa taggggttcc gcgcacattt ccccgaaaag tgccacctaa
     5401 attgtaagcg ttaatatttt gttaaaattc gcgttaaatt tttgttaaat cagctcattt
     5461 tttaaccaat aggccgaaat cggcaaaatc ccttataaat caaaagaata gaccgagata
     5521 gggttgagtg ttgttccagt ttggaacaag agtccactat taaagaacgt ggactccaac
     5581 gtcaaaggnn nnnnnnnnnn nnnnnnnnnn nnnnnnnnnn nnnnnnnnnn nnnnnnntnn
     5641 nnnnnnnnnn nnnnnnnnnn nnnnnnnnnn nnnnnnnnnn nnnnnnnnnn nnnnnnnnnn
     5701 nnnnnnnnnn nnnnnnnnnn nnnnnnnnng nnnnnnnnnn nnnnnnnnnn nnnnnnnnnn
     5761 nnnnnnnnnn nnnnnnnnnn nnnnnnnnnn nnnnnnnnnn nnnnnnnnnn nnnnnnnnnn
     5821 nnnnnnnnnn nnnnnnnnnn nnnnnnnnnn nnnncccatt cgccattcag gctgcgcaac
     5881 tgttgggaag ggcgatcggt gcgggcctct tcgctattac gccagctgcg cgctcgctcg
     5941 ctcactgagg ccgcccgggc aaagcccggg cgtcgggcga cctttggtcg cccggcctca
     6001 gtgagcgagc gagcgcgcag agagggagtg gccaactcca tcactagggg ttccttgtag
     6061 ttaatgatta acccgccatg ctacttatct acgtagccat gctctaggaa gatcgtacca
     6121 ttgacgtcaa taatgacgta tgttcccata gtaacgccaa tagggacttt ccattgacgt
     6181 caatgggtgg agtatttacg gtaaactgcc cacttggcag tacatcaagt gtatcatatg
     6241 ccaagtacgc cccctattga cgtcaatgac ggtaaatggc ccgcctggca ttatgcccag
     6301 tacatgacct tatgggactt tcctacttgg cagtacatct acgtattagt catcgctatt
     6361 accatgg
//
