LOCUS       Exported 855 bp ds-DNA linear SYN 15-JUN-2021
DEFINITION  JxOn-pre.
ACCESSION   .
VERSION     .
KEYWORDS    paavCAG-JxON-pre-mGRASP-mCerulean
SOURCE      synthetic DNA construct
  ORGANISM  synthetic DNA construct
REFERENCE   1 (bases 1 to 855)
  AUTHORS   Druckmann S, Feng L, Lee B, Yook C, Zhao T, Magee JC, Kim J
  TITLE     Structured Synaptic Connectivity between Hippocampal Regions.
  JOURNAL   Neuron. 2014 Feb 5;81(3):629-40. doi: 10.1016/j.neuron.2013.11.026.
            Epub 2014 Jan 9.
  PUBMED    24412418
REFERENCE   2 (bases 1 to 855)
  AUTHORS   .
  TITLE     Direct Submission
  JOURNAL   Exported Jun 15, 2021 from SnapGene Server 1.1.58
            http://www.snapgene.com
FEATURES             Location/Qualifiers
     source          1..855
                     /organism="synthetic DNA construct"
                     /mol_type="other DNA"
     protein_bind    37..70
                     /label=lox71
                     /bound_moiety="Cre recombinase"
                     /note="Left element (LE) mutant of loxP (Araki et al.,
                     2010). Cre-mediated recombination occurs in the 8-bp core
                     sequence (GCATACAT)."
     CDS             170..217
                     /codon_start=1
                     /product="11th beta-strand of superfolder GFP"
                     /label=GFP11
                     /note="associates with GFP(1-10), consisting of the first
                     10 beta-strands, to reconstitute fluorescent GFP (Cabantous
                     et al., 2005; Kamiyama et al., 2016)"
                     /translation="RDHMVLHEYVNAAGIT"
ORIGIN
        1 aattttgtaa tccagaggtt gattatcgat aagctgtacc gttcgtatag catacattat
       61 acgaagttat agatccatgc caccttctac tagtcttttg ttgcttgctg cacttctccc
      121 cttcgctctt cccgcttcag attggaagac aggagaagtc accgcttccc gcgaccacat
      181 ggtgctgcac gaatatgtga acgctgctgg catcacaggc ggtggcggat ctggcggcgg
      241 tggtagcgtc gactttcaga aagctagctc tattgtttat aagaaggagg gggaacaggt
      301 ggagttcagt ttcccattgg ccttcacagt cgagaagctc acaggatcag gagagttgtg
      361 gtggcaggcc gaaagagcct cctccagcaa gagttggatc acttttgatc tgaaaaacaa
      421 agaagtgagc gtgaagagag tcacacagga ccctaagctg cagatgggca agaagttgcc
      481 tttgcacttg acactccccc aagccctgcc ccagtatgct ggctccggga acctcaccct
      541 cgccttggag gctaagaccg gaaagttgca tcaggaggtc aacctcgtgg tgatgagggc
      601 aacacagctg cagaagaacc tgacctgcga agtgtggggt cccacctcac ctaaactgat
      661 gctgtctctg aagctggaga ataaggaggc taaagtcagt aaaagagaga aggctgtgtg
      721 ggtccttaac ccggaggcag ggatgtggca gtgtcttctt agcgactctg gacaggtgct
      781 gctggagagc aacatcaagg tgcttcctac ttggtcaaca ccagtacagc cgatggccct
      841 gatcgtactc ggggg
//
