LOCUS       Exported 701 bp ds-DNA linear SYN 15-JUN-2021
DEFINITION  JxOn-pre.
ACCESSION   .
VERSION     .
KEYWORDS    paavCAG-JxON-pre-mGRASP-mCerulean
SOURCE      synthetic DNA construct
  ORGANISM  synthetic DNA construct
REFERENCE   1 (bases 1 to 701)
  AUTHORS   Druckmann S, Feng L, Lee B, Yook C, Zhao T, Magee JC, Kim J
  TITLE     Structured Synaptic Connectivity between Hippocampal Regions.
  JOURNAL   Neuron. 2014 Feb 5;81(3):629-40. doi: 10.1016/j.neuron.2013.11.026.
            Epub 2014 Jan 9.
  PUBMED    24412418
REFERENCE   2 (bases 1 to 701)
  AUTHORS   .
  TITLE     Direct Submission
  JOURNAL   Exported Jun 15, 2021 from SnapGene Server 1.1.58
            http://www.snapgene.com
FEATURES             Location/Qualifiers
     source          1..701
                     /organism="synthetic DNA construct"
                     /mol_type="other DNA"
     CDS             complement(41..52)
                     /codon_start=1
                     /product="Factor Xa recognition and cleavage site"
                     /label=Factor Xa site
                     /translation="IEGR"
     polyA_signal    201..322
                     /label=SV40 poly(A) signal
                     /note="SV40 polyadenylation signal"
     primer_bind     complement(212..231)
                     /label=EBV-rev
                     /note="SV40 polyA terminator, reverse primer"
     primer_bind     266..285
                     /label=SV40pA-R
                     /note="SV40 polyA, reverse primer"
     primer_bind     complement(530..547)
                     /label=L4440
                     /note="L4440 vector, forward primer"
ORIGIN
        1 cacctggatt ctgcgcggga cgtccttctg ctacgtccct tcggccctca atccagcgga
       61 ccttccttcc cgcggcctgc tgccggctct gcggcctctt ccgcgtcttc gccttcgccc
      121 tcagacgagt cggatctccc tttgggccgc ctccccgcat cgataccgtc gacccgggcg
      181 gccgcttcga gcagacatga taagatacat tgatgagttt ggacaaacca caactagaat
      241 gcagtgaaaa aaatgcttta tttgtgaaat ttgtgatgct attgctttat ttgtaaccat
      301 tataagctgc aataaacaag ttaacaacaa caattgcatt cattttatgt ttcaggttca
      361 gggggagatg tgggaggttt tttaaagcaa gtaaaacctc tacaaatgtg gtaaaatcga
      421 taaggatctt cctagagcat ggctacgtag ataagtagca tggcgggtta atcattaact
      481 acaaggaacc cctagtgatg gagttggcca ctccctctct gcgcgctcgc tcgctcactg
      541 actcgctgcg ctcggtcgtt cggctgcggc gagcggtatc agctcactca aaggcggtaa
      601 tacggttatc cacagaatca ggggataacg caggaaagaa catgtgagca aaaggccagc
      661 aaaaggccag gaaccgtaaa aaggccgcgt tgctggcgtt t
//
