>Addgene plasmid #51903 | paavCAG-JxON-pre-mGRASP-mCerulean | addgene partial sequence | sequence record 103035 | pCAG-F 5'-GCAACGTGCTGGTTATTGTG-3'
GGATCATAACTTCGTATAGCATACATTATACGAACGGTAAAGCTTGATGTCAAACTCTCACTTGTACAGC
TCATCCATACCCAGGGTTATGCCGGCAGCTGTGACAAACTCCAGCAGTACCATATGATCTCTCTTTTCGT
TGGGGTCCTTGCTCAGCTTGCTCTGTGTACTAAGGTAGTGATTGTCGGGCAACAGCACAGGTCCATCACC
GATGGGAGTATTCTGTTGGTAATGGTCAGCCAGCTGAACGCTTCCATCCTCTATGTTGTGCCGGATTTTG
AAATTGGCCTTTATGCCATTTTTCTGCTTGTCGGCGGTTATGTAAACATTATCAGATATGGCGTTGTATT
CCAGCTTGTGGCCGAGAATGTTCCCATCTTCTTTGAAGTCGATTCCCTTGAGTTCAATCCTGTTCACCAA
GGTGTCACCTTCGAATTTCACCTCCGCCCTTGTCTTGTAGTTACCATCGTCCTTGAAAAATATCGTCCTT
TCCTGAACATACCCCTCGGGCATAGCGGACTTGAAGAAGTCGTGCTGCTTCATGTGGTCAGGGTACCGGG
CGAAGCACTGTACACCCCATGTGAGGGTGGTGACGAGTGTGGGCCAAGGCACGGGGAGCTTCCCTGTTGT
ACAGATGAACTTCAGCGTCAGTTTGCCGTAGGTGGCATCCCCTTCTCCCTCGCCGCTTACGGAGA
