>Addgene plasmid #51903 | paavCAG-JxON-pre-mGRASP-mCerulean | addgene partial sequence | sequence record 134620 | F1ori-R 5'-AGGGAAGAAAGCGAAAGGAG-3'
GCGCTTAATGCGCCGCTACAGGGCGCGTCCCATTCGCCATTCAGGCTGCGCAACTGTTGGGAAGGGCGAT
CGGTGCGGGCCTCTTCGCTATTACGCCAGCTGCGCGCTCGCTCG
